Addgene plasmid #241272: pSS02 NAPstar2
Purpose: Expresses NADPH/NADP+ biosensor NAPstar2 in Arabidopsis thaliana
Depositing lab: Markus Schwarzländer. Depositing organization: Universität Münster. Publication: A family of NADPH/NADP(+) biosensors reveals in vivo dynamics of central redox metabolism across eukaryotes. Scherschel M, Niemeier JO, Jacobs LJHC, Hoffmann MDA, Diederich A, Bell C, Hohne P, Raetz S, Kroll JB, Steinbeck J, Lichtenauer S, Multhoff J, Zimmermann J, Sadhanasatish T, Rothemann RA, Grashoff C, Messens J, Ampofo E, Laschke MW, Riemer J, Roma LP, Schwarzlander M, Morgan B. Nat Commun. 2024 Dec 19;15(1):10704. doi: 10.1038/s41467-024-55302-x. PubMed 39702652.
Backbone
  Vector backbone: pSS02
  Backbone size w/o insert (bp): 9954
  Total vector size (bp): 12723
  Vector type: Plant Expression
  Selectable markers: Hygromycin
Growth in bacteria
  Bacterial resistance: Kanamycin, 50 μg/mL
  Growth temperature: 37°C
  Growth strain: DH5alpha
  Copy number: Unknown
Gene/Insert
  Gene/Insert name: cyt-NAPstar2
  Species: Aequorea victoria; Thermus aquaticus, Discosoma sp.
  Insert size (bp): 2769
Resource information
  A portion of this plasmid was derived from a plasmid made by: the original Peredox-mCherry sequence came from Gary Yellen’s lab via Addgene
Terms and licenses: Academic/Nonprofit Terms; Industry Terms: Not Available to Industry
How to cite: pSS02 NAPstar2 was a gift from Markus Schwarzländer (Addgene plasmid # 241272 ; http://n2t.net/addgene:241272 ; RRID:Addgene_241272)
