[The description below was written by a language model from this plasmid's Addgene catalogue record and pLannotate feature annotations shown in this document.]
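Description:
pSS02 NAPstar2 is a binary plant expression vector of about 12.7 kb, built on the pSS02 backbone, for expressing the NADPH/NADP+ biosensor NAPstar2 in Arabidopsis thaliana. The backbone has the layout of an Agrobacterium T-DNA vector. A ColE1/pMB1-type origin with a bom site supports replication in E. coli. The pVS1 oriV, RepA and StaA functions provide replication and stable maintenance in Agrobacterium. A kanamycin resistance gene (aphA-3) outside the T-DNA borders is used for bacterial selection. Between the nopaline-type right and left border repeats lie the sensor cassette and a plant selection cassette, in which an enhanced CaMV 35S promoter drives hygromycin phosphotransferase followed by the CaMV poly(A) signal.

The roughly 2.8 kb insert, cyt-NAPstar2, is flanked by attB1 and attB2 sites, indicating that it was introduced by Gateway recombination, and is followed by a NOS terminator. The automated annotation labels the sensor portion as Peredox. This fits the recorded derivation from Peredox-mCherry, which has two copies of the Thermus aquaticus Rex redox-sensing domain separated by circularly permuted T-Sapphire, fused in frame to mCherry. In this design the green signal responds to nucleotide binding, while mCherry serves as a reference for ratiometric readout. NAPstar2 is the variant that reports NADPH/NADP+ rather than NADH/NAD+, but the record does not list the changes responsible. The "cyt" prefix suggests cytosolic expression with no targeting peptide. The feature table annotates no promoter upstream of attB1, so the element driving the sensor is not stated. It presumably lies in the unannotated stretch between the right border region and the insert.

The plasmid is intended for generating hygromycin-resistant Arabidopsis lines for in vivo imaging of NADPH redox dynamics.
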