Features (pLannotate 1.2.2; 25 found; start..end, strand, type, name):
      2..23      -  misc_feature   MCS (fragment): pBluescript multiple cloning site
     40..64      +  protein_bind   attB1: mutant version of attB; recombination site for the Gateway® BP reaction BP Clonase™
     82..2127    +  CDS            Peredox (fragment): genetically encoded fluorescent biosensor of the cytosolic NADH-NAD+ redox state (Hung et al., 2011) consists of two pH-insensitive mutant copies of the Thermus aquaticus redox-sensing repressor Rex (T-Rex) separated by circularly permuted monomeric T-Sapphire (cpmTS), a pH-resistant GFP variant
   2128..2835    +  CDS            mCherry: mCherry is a basic (constitutively fluorescent) red fluorescent protein published in 2004, derived from Discosoma sp.. It is reported to be a very rapidly-maturing monomer with low acid sensitivity.
   2843..2863    -  protein_bind   attB2: mutant version of attB; core recombination site for the Gateway® BP reaction BP Clonase™
   2882..2917    -  misc_feature   MCS (fragment): pBluescript multiple cloning site
   2928..3180    +  terminator     NOS terminator: nopaline synthase terminator and poly(A) signal
   3219..3241    -  protein_bind   lac operator (fragment): The lac repressor binds to the lac operator to inhibit transcription in E. coli. This inhibition can be relieved by adding lactose or isopropyl-β-D-thiogalactopyranoside (IPTG). lac repressor encoded by lacI
   3245..3275    -  promoter       lac promoter: promoter for the E. coli lac operon
   3290..3311    -  protein_bind   CAP binding site: CAP binding activates transcription in the presence of cAMP. E. coli catabolite activator protein
   3324..3412    -  CDS            lacI (fragment): lac repressor; lacI; The lac repressor binds to the lac operator to inhibit transcription in E. coli. This inhibition can be relieved by adding lactose or isopropyl-β-D-thiogalactopyranoside (IPTG).
   3502..4178    +  promoter       CaMV 35S promoter (enhanced): cauliflower mosaic virus 35S promoter with a duplicated enhancer region
   4245..5270    +  CDS            HygR: hygromycin B phosphotransferase confers resistance to hygromycin
   5311..5485    +  polyA_signal   CaMV poly(A) signal: cauliflower mosaic virus polyadenylation signal
   5563..5587    -  misc_feature   LB T-DNA repeat: left border repeat from nopaline C58 T-DNA
   6012..6806    +  CDS            KanR: aminoglycoside phosphotransferase; aphA-3; confers resistance to kanamycin
   6893..7481    +  rep_origin     ori: high-copy-number ColE1/pMB1/pBR322/pUC origin of replication
   7667..7807    -  misc_feature   bom: basis of mobility region from pBR322
   7909..7948    -  CDS            rop (fragment): Rop protein, which maintains plasmids at low copy number; rop
   8151..8345    -  rep_origin     pVS1 oriV: origin of replication for the Pseudomonas plasmid pVS1 (Heeb et al., 2000)
   8411..9484    -  CDS            pVS1 RepA: replication protein from the Pseudomonas plasmid pVS1 (Heeb et al., 2000)
   9913..10542   -  CDS            pVS1 StaA: stability protein from the Pseudomonas plasmid pVS1 (Heeb et al., 2000)
  11102..11503   -  CDS            Y4CG_SINFN (fragment): Protein inferred from homology: Swiss-Prot protein existence level 3. From Sinorhizobium fredii (strain NBRC 101917 / NGR234).
  11843..11867   -  misc_feature   RB T-DNA repeat: right border repeat from nopaline C58 T-DNA
  11933..12087   -  CDS            lacZα (fragment): LacZα fragment of β-galactosidase; lacZ fragment
>Addgene plasmid #241272 | pSS02 NAPstar2 | addgene full sequence | sequence record 485231 | Addgene NGS Result
GGGTACCGGGCCCCCCCTCGAGGCGCGCCAAGCTATCAAACAAGTTTGTACAAAAAAGCAGGCTTCACCA
TGGTTGCTAGCAAAGTTCCTGAAGCAGCCATTTCCAGACTGATTACTTACCTGAGAATTCTGGAAGAGCT
GGAAGCCCAAGGTGTACACCGCACCGCCTCCGAGCAACTGGGCGAGCTGGCCCAGGTCACCGCCTTCCAG
GTTGATAAGGACCTGTCCTACTTCGGCTCCTACGGCACTGACGGCGTTGGCTACACTGTACCGGTCCTCA
AGAGAGAACTGCGCCATATCCTCGGTCTGAACCGCAAATGGGGCCTGTGCATCGTGGGGATGGGCCGCCT
GGGATCCGCTCTTGCTGATTGGCCTGGTTTTGGCGAGAGCTTCGAGCTGCGCGGTTTCTTCTCTAGAAGC
GCTGAGAAGGTTGGTCGGCCGGTTCGCGGTGGTGTTATCGAACACACTGATCTGCTGCCCCAGCGCGTAC
CTGGTCGCATCGAAATCGCTCTGCTGACGGTTCCACGCGAGGCAGCACAGAAGGCTGCCGACCTGCTGGT
TGCCGCTGGCATCAAGGGCATCCTGAACTTCGCTCCAGTTGTACTGGAGGTTCCCAAGGAAGTGGCTGTT
GAGAACGTTGACATCCTGGCCGGTCTGACGCGTCTGAGCTTTGCCATTCTGAACCCCACGTGGAGCGCAG
CAGGTGGGCATGGTTTCACTGCTCACAACGTGTATATCATGGCTGACAAACAGAAGAACGGTATCAAGGC
CAACTTCAAGATCCGCCACAACATCGAAGACGGCGGCGTTCAGCTGGCTGATCACTACCAGCAGAACACC
CCAATCGGCGACGGCCCTGTTCTGCTGCCTGACAACCACTACTTAAGCATCCAGTCTAAACTGTCCAAAG
ACCCAAACGAGAAGCGCGACCACATGGTTCTGCTGGAATTTGTTACCGCCGCTGGCATCACCCACGGCAT
GGACGAACTGTACAAGGGCGGCACCGGGGGATCTATGGTTTCCAAAGGCGAGGAACTGTTCACTGGTGTT
GTTCCTATCCTGGTTGAACTGGACGGCGACGTTAACGGCCACAAATTCAGCGTTAGCGGGGAAGGCGAAG
GAGACGCTACCTACGGCAAGCTGACTCTGAAGTTCATCTGCACCACTGGCAAGCTGCCTGTTCCTTGGCC
TACCCTGGTTACTACCTTCTCCTATGGTGTTATGGTTTTCGCCAGATATCCTGACCACATGAAGCAGCAC
GACTTCTTCAAGAGCGCCATGCCTGAGGGCTACGTTCAGGAACGCACCATCTTTTTCAAGGACGACGGCA
ACTATAAGACACGCGCTGAGGTTAAGTTCGAGGGCGACACTCTGGTTAACCGCATCGAGCTGAAGGGCAT
CGACTTCAAGGAGGACGGCAACATCCTGGGCCATAAGCTTGAATATAACACCAAGGTACCTGAAGCCGCC
ATCAGCCGCCTCATCACTTACCTCCGCATCCTGGAGGAGCTCGAAGCCCAAGGCGTTCACCGCACTGCAA
GCGAGCAGCTGGGCGAACTGGCACAGGTTACAGCATTCCAGGTTGACGAAGATCTGTCCTATTTCGGTTC
CTACGGCACCGACGGTGTTGGCTACACAGTCCCTGTCCTGAAGCGCGAGCTGCGCCACATCCTGGGCCTG
AACCGCAAGTGGGGCTTATGCATCGTTGGCATGGGCCGCCTCGGTAGTGCACTGGCAGACTGGCCGGGCT
TTGGTGAATCTTTCGAACTGCGCGGCTTCTTCTCAAGGAGTGCTGAGAAGGTTGGGCGCCCTGTTCGCGG
TGGCGTTATCGAGCATACTGACCTCCTGCCACAGCGCGTCCCGGGTCGCATCGAGATCGCCCTGCTGACC
GTTCCTCGCGAAGCTGCACAGAAGGCAGCCGACTTACTAGTCGCCGCTGGTATCAAGGGAATTCTGAACT
TCGCCCCTGTTGTTCTGGAGGTTCCTAAGGAAGTTGCTGTTGAAAACGTTGATTTCCTGGCCGGCCTGAC
CCGCCTGAGCTTCGCAATCCTGAATCCTAAGTGGCGCGAAGAAATGATGGGTTCCGGAACTGGGGGCAAC
GCCTCTGACGGTGGTGGGTCTGGTGGTATGGTGAGCAAGGGCGAGGAGGATAACATGGCCATCATCAAGG
AGTTCATGCGCTTCAAGGTGCACATGGAGGGCTCCGTGAACGGCCACGAGTTCGAGATCGAGGGCGAGGG
CGAGGGCCGCCCCTACGAGGGCACCCAGACCGCCAAGCTGAAGGTGACCAAGGGTGGCCCCCTGCCCTTC
GCCTGGGACATCCTGTCCCCTCAGTTCATGTACGGCTCCAAGGCCTACGTGAAGCACCCCGCCGACATCC
CCGACTACTTGAAGCTGTCCTTCCCCGAGGGCTTCAAGTGGGAGCGCGTGATGAACTTCGAGGACGGCGG
CGTGGTGACCGTGACCCAGGACTCCTCCCTGCAGGACGGCGAGTTCATCTACAAGGTGAAGCTGCGCGGC
ACCAACTTCCCCTCCGACGGCCCCGTAATGCAGAAGAAGACCATGGGCTGGGAGGCCTCCTCCGAGCGGA
TGTACCCCGAGGACGGCGCCCTGAAGGGCGAGATCAAGCAGAGGCTGAAGCTGAAGGACGGCGGCCACTA
CGACGCTGAGGTCAAGACCACCTACAAGGCCAAGAAGCCCGTGCAGCTGCCCGGCGCCTACAACGTCAAC
ATCAAGTTGGACATCACCTCCCACAACGAGGACTACACCATCGTGGAACAGTACGAACGCGCCGAGGGCC
GCCACTCCACCGGCGGCATGGACGAACTGTACAAGTGAGTCCCAGCTTTCTTGTACAAAGTGGTTCGATA
ATTCTTAATTAACTAGTTCTAGAGCGGCCGCCACCGCGGTGGAGCTCGAATTTCCCCGATCGTTCAAACA
TTTGGCAATAAAGTTTCTTAAGATTGAATCCTGTTGCCGGTCTTGCGATGATTATCATATAATTTCTGTT
GAATTACGTTAAGCATGTAATAATTAACATGTAATGCATGACGTTATTTATGAGATGGGTTTTTATGATT
AGAGTCCCGCAATTATACATTTAATACGCGATAGAAAACAAAATATAGCGCGCAAACTAGGATAAATTAT
CGCGCGCGGTGTCATCTATGTTACTAGATCGGGAATTCGTAATCATGTCATAGCTGTTTCCTGTGTGAAA
TTGTTATCCGCTCACAATTCCACACAACATACGAGCCGGAAGCATAAAGTGTAAAGCCTGGGGTGCCTAA
TGAGTGAGCTAACTCACATTAATTGCGTTGCGCTCACTGCCCGCTTTCCAGTCGGGAAACCTGTCGTGCC
AGCTGCATTAATGAATCGGCCAACGCGCGGGGAGAGGCGGTTTGCGTATTGGCTAGAGCAGCTTGCCAAC
ATGGTGGAGCACGACACTCTCGTCTACTCCAAGAATATCAAAGATACAGTCTCAGAAGACCAAAGGGCTA
TTGAGACTTTTCAACAAAGGGTAATATCGGGAAACCTCCTCGGATTCCATTGCCCAGCTATCTGTCACTT
CATCAAAAGGACAGTAGAAAAGGAAGGTGGCACCTACAAATGCCATCATTGCGATAAAGGAAAGGCTATC
GTTCAAGATGCCTCTGCCGACAGTGGTCCCAAAGATGGACCCCCACCCACGAGGAGCATCGTGGAAAAAG
AAGACGTTCCAACCACGTCTTCAAAGCAAGTGGATTGATGTGAACATGGTGGAGCACGACACTCTCGTCT
ACTCCAAGAATATCAAAGATACAGTCTCAGAAGACCAAAGGGCTATTGAGACTTTTCAACAAAGGGTAAT
ATCGGGAAACCTCCTCGGATTCCATTGCCCAGCTATCTGTCACTTCATCAAAAGGACAGTAGAAAAGGAA
GGTGGCACCTACAAATGCCATCATTGCGATAAAGGAAAGGCTATCGTTCAAGATGCCTCTGCCGACAGTG
GTCCCAAAGATGGACCCCCACCCACGAGGAGCATCGTGGAAAAAGAAGACGTTCCAACCACGTCTTCAAA
GCAAGTGGATTGATGTGATATCTCCACTGACGTAAGGGATGACGCACAATCCCACTATCCTTCGCAAGAC
CCTTCCTCTATATAAGGAAGTTCATTTCATTTGGAGAGGACACGCTGAAATCACCAGTCTCTCTCTACAA
ATCTATCTCTCTCGAGCTTTCGCAGATCCGGGGGGCAATGAGATATGAAAAAGCCTGAACTCACCGCGAC
GTCTGTCGAGAAGTTTCTGATCGAAAAGTTCGACAGCGTCTCCGACCTGATGCAGCTCTCGGAGGGCGAA
GAATCTCGTGCTTTCAGCTTCGATGTAGGAGGGCGTGGATATGTCCTGCGGGTAAATAGCTGCGCCGATG
GTTTCTACAAAGATCGTTATGTTTATCGGCACTTTGCATCGGCCGCGCTCCCGATTCCGGAAGTGCTTGA
CATTGGGGAGTTTAGCGAGAGCCTGACCTATTGCATCTCCCGCCGTTCACAGGGTGTCACGTTGCAAGAC
CTGCCTGAAACCGAACTGCCCGCTGTTCTACAACCGGTCGCGGAGGCTATGGATGCGATCGCTGCGGCCG
ATCTTAGCCAGACGAGCGGGTTCGGCCCATTCGGACCGCAAGGAATCGGTCAATACACTACATGGCGTGA
TTTCATATGCGCGATTGCTGATCCCCATGTGTATCACTGGCAAACTGTGATGGACGACACCGTCAGTGCG
TCCGTCGCGCAGGCTCTCGATGAGCTGATGCTTTGGGCCGAGGACTGCCCCGAAGTCCGGCACCTCGTGC
ACGCGGATTTCGGCTCCAACAATGTCCTGACGGACAATGGCCGCATAACAGCGGTCATTGACTGGAGCGA
GGCGATGTTCGGGGATTCCCAATACGAGGTCGCCAACATCTTCTTCTGGAGGCCGTGGTTGGCTTGTATG
GAGCAGCAGACGCGCTACTTCGAGCGGAGGCATCCGGAGCTTGCAGGATCGCCACGACTCCGGGCGTATA
TGCTCCGCATTGGTCTTGACCAACTCTATCAGAGCTTGGTTGACGGCAATTTCGATGATGCAGCTTGGGC
GCAGGGTCGATGCGACGCAATCGTCCGATCCGGAGCCGGGACTGTCGGGCGTACACAAATCGCCCGCAGA
AGCGCGGCCGTCTGGACCGATGGCTGTGTAGAAGTACTCGCCGATAGTGGAAACCGACGCCCCAGCACTC
GTCCGAGGGCAAAGAAATAGAGTAGATGCCGACCGGGATCTGTCGATCGACAAGCTCGAGTTTCTCCATA
ATAATGTGTGAGTAGTTCCCAGATAAGGGAATTAGGGTTCCTATAGGGTTTCGCTCATGTGTTGAGCATA
TAAGAAACCCTTAGTATGTATTTGTATTTGTAAAATACTTCTATCAATAAAATTTCTAATTCCTAAAACC
AAAATCCAGTACTAAAATCCAGATCCCCCGAATTAATTCGGCGTTAATTCAGTACATTAAAAACGTCCGC
AATGTGTTATTAAGTTGTCTAAGCGTCAATTTGTTTACACCACAATATATCCTGCCACCAGCCAGCCAAC
AGCTCCCCGACCGGCAGCTCGGCACAAAATCACCACTCGATACAGGCAGCCCATCAGTCCGGGACGGCGT
CAGCGGGAGAGCCGTTGTAAGGCGGCAGACTTTGCTCATGTTACCGATGCTATTCGGAAGAACGGCAACT
AAGCTGCCGGGTTTGAAACACGGATGATCTCGCGGAGGGTAGCATGTTGATTGTAACGATGACAGAGCGT
TGCTGCCTGTGATCACCGCGGTTTCAAAATCGGCTCCGTCGATACTATGTTATACGCCAACTTTGAAAAC
AACTTTGAAAAAGCTGTTTTCTGGTATTTAAGGTTTTAGAATGCAAGGAACAGTGAATTGGAGTTCGTCT
TGTTATAATTAGCTTCTTGGGGTATCTTTAAATACTGTAGAAAAGAGGAAGGAAATAATAAATGGCTAAA
ATGAGAATATCACCGGAATTGAAAAAACTGATCGAAAAATACCGCTGCGTAAAAGATACGGAAGGAATGT
CTCCTGCTAAGGTATATAAGCTGGTGGGAGAAAATGAAAACCTATATTTAAAAATGACGGACAGCCGGTA
TAAAGGGACCACCTATGATGTGGAACGGGAAAAGGACATGATGCTATGGCTGGAAGGAAAGCTGCCTGTT
CCAAAGGTCCTGCACTTTGAACGGCATGATGGCTGGAGCAATCTGCTCATGAGTGAGGCCGATGGCGTCC
TTTGCTCGGAAGAGTATGAAGATGAACAAAGCCCTGAAAAGATTATCGAGCTGTATGCGGAGTGCATCAG
GCTCTTTCACTCCATCGACATATCGGATTGTCCCTATACGAATAGCTTAGACAGCCGCTTAGCCGAATTG
GATTACTTACTGAATAACGATCTGGCCGATGTGGATTGCGAAAACTGGGAAGAAGACACTCCATTTAAAG
ATCCGCGCGAGCTGTATGATTTTTTAAAGACGGAAAAGCCCGAAGAGGAACTTGTCTTTTCCCACGGCGA
CCTGGGAGACAGCAACATCTTTGTGAAAGATGGCAAAGTAAGTGGCTTTATTGATCTTGGGAGAAGCGGC
AGGGCGGACAAGTGGTATGACATTGCCTTCTGCGTCCGGTCGATCAGGGAGGATATCGGGGAAGAACAGT
ATGTCGAGCTATTTTTTGACTTACTGGGGATCAAGCCTGATTGGGAGAAAATAAAATATTATATTTTACT
GGATGAATTGTTTTAGTACCTAGAATGCATGACCAAAATCCCTTAACGTGAGTTTTCGTTCCACTGAGCG
TCAGACCCCGTAGAAAAGATCAAAGGATCTTCTTGAGATCCTTTTTTTCTGCGCGTAATCTGCTGCTTGC
AAACAAAAAAACCACCGCTACCAGCGGTGGTTTGTTTGCCGGATCAAGAGCTACCAACTCTTTTTCCGAA
GGTAACTGGCTTCAGCAGAGCGCAGATACCAAATACTGTCCTTCTAGTGTAGCCGTAGTTAGGCCACCAC
TTCAAGAACTCTGTAGCACCGCCTACATACCTCGCTCTGCTAATCCTGTTACCAGTGGCTGCTGCCAGTG
GCGATAAGTCGTGTCTTACCGGGTTGGACTCAAGACGATAGTTACCGGATAAGGCGCAGCGGTCGGGCTG
AACGGGGGGTTCGTGCACACAGCCCAGCTTGGAGCGAACGACCTACACCGAACTGAGATACCTACAGCGT
GAGCTATGAGAAAGCGCCACGCTTCCCGAAGGGAGAAAGGCGGACAGGTATCCGGTAAGCGGCAGGGTCG
GAACAGGAGAGCGCACGAGGGAGCTTCCAGGGGGAAACGCCTGGTATCTTTATAGTCCTGTCGGGTTTCG
CCACCTCTGACTTGAGCGTCGATTTTTGTGATGCTCGTCAGGGGGGCGGAGCCTATGGAAAAACGCCAGC
AACGCGGCCTTTTTACGGTTCCTGGCCTTTTGCTGGCCTTTTGCTCACATGTTCTTTCCTGCGTTATCCC
CTGATTCTGTGGATAACCGTATTACCGCCTTTGAGTGAGCTGATACCGCTCGCCGCAGCCGAACGACCGA
GCGCAGCGAGTCAGTGAGCGAGGAAGCGGAAGAGCGCCTGATGCGGTATTTTCTCCTTACGCATCTGTGC
GGTATTTCACACCGCATATGGTGCACTCTCAGTACAATCTGCTCTGATGCCGCATAGTTAAGCCAGTATA
CACTCCGCTATCGCTACGTGACTGGGTCATGGCTGCGCCCCGACACCCGCCAACACCCGCTGACGCGCCC
TGACGGGCTTGTCTGCTCCCGGCATCCGCTTACAGACAAGCTGTGACCGTCTCCGGGAGCTGCATGTGTC
AGAGGTTTTCACCGTCATCACCGAAACGCGCGAGGCAGGGTGCCTTGATGTGGGCGCCGGCGGTCGAGTG
GCGACGGCGCGGCTTGTCCGCGCCCTGGTAGATTGCCTGGCCGTAGGCCAGCCATTTTTGAGCGGCCAGC
GGCCGCGATAGGCCGACGCGAAGCGGCGGGGCGTAGGGAGCGCAGCGACCGAAGGGTAGGCGCTTTTTGC
AGCTCTTCGGCTGTGCGCTGGCCAGACAGTTATGCACAGGCCAGGCGGGTTTTAAGAGTTTTAATAAGTT
TTAAAGAGTTTTAGGCGGAAAAATCGCCTTTTTTCTCTTTTATATCAGTCACTTACATGTGTGACCGGTT
CCCAATGTACGGCTTTGGGTTCCCAATGTACGGGTTCCGGTTCCCAATGTACGGCTTTGGGTTCCCAATG
TACGTGCTATCCACAGGAAAGAGACCTTTTCGACCTTTTTCCCCTGCTAGGGCAATTTGCCCTAGCATCT
GCTCCGTACATTAGGAACCGGCGGATGCTTCGCCCTCGATCAGGTTGCGGTAGCGCATGACTAGGATCGG
GCCAGCCTGCCCCGCCTCCTCCTTCAAATCGTACTCCGGCAGGTCATTTGACCCGATCAGCTTGCGCACG
GTGAAACAGAACTTCTTGAACTCTCCGGCGCTGCCACTGCGTTCGTAGATCGTCTTGAACAACCATCTGG
CTTCTGCCTTGCCTGCGGCGCGGCGTGCCAGGCGGTAGAGAAAACGGCCGATGCCGGGATCGATCAAAAA
GTAATCGGGGTGAACCGTCAGCACGTCCGGGTTCTTGCCTTCTGTGATCTCGCGGTACATCCAATCAGCT
AGCTCGATCTCGATGTACTCCGGCCGCCCGGTTTCGCTCTTTACGATCTTGTAGCGGCTAATCAAGGCTT
CACCCTCGGATACCGTCACCAGGCGGCCGTTCTTGGCCTTCTTCGTACGCTGCATGGCAACGTGCGTGGT
GTTTAACCGAATGCAGGTTTCTACCAGGTCGTCTTTCTGCTTTCCGCCATCGGCTCGCCGGCAGAACTTG
AGTACGTCCGCAACGTGTGGACGGAACACGCGGCCGGGCTTGTCTCCCTTCCCTTCCCGGTATCGGTTCA
TGGATTCGGTTAGATGGGAAACCGCCATCAGTACCAGGTCGTAATCCCACACACTGGCCATGCCGGCCGG
CCCTGCGGAAACCTCTACGTGCCCGTCTGGAAGCTCGTAGCGGATCACCTCGCCAGCTCGTCGGTCACGC
TTCGACAGACGGAAAACGGCCACGTCCATGATGCTGCGACTATCGCGGGTGCCCACGTCATAGAGCATCG
GAACGAAAAAATCTGGTTGCTCGTCGCCCTTGGGCGGCTTCCTAATCGACGGCGCACCGGCTGCCGGCGG
TTGCCGGGATTCTTTGCGGATTCGATCAGCGGCCGCTTGCCACGATTCACCGGGGCGTGCTTCTGCCTCG
ATGCGTTGCCGCTGGGCGGCCTGCGCGGCCTTCAACTTCTCCACCAGGTCATCACCCAGCGCCGCGCCGA
TTTGTACCGGGCCGGATGGTTTGCGACCGCTCACGCCGATTCCTCGGGCTTGGGGGTTCCAGTGCCATTG
CAGGGCCGGCAGGCAACCCAGCCGCTTACGCCTGGCCAACCGCCCGTTCCTCCACACATGGGGCATTCCA
CGGCGTCGGTGCCTGGTTGTTCTTGATTTTCCATGCCGCCTCCTTTAGCCGCTAAAATTCATCTACTCAT
TTATTCATTTGCTCATTTACTCTGGTAGCTGCGCGATGTATTCAGATAGCAGCTCGGTAATGGTCTTGCC
TTGGCGTACCGCGTACATCTTCAGCTTGGTGTGATCCTCCGCCGGCAACTGAAAGTTGACCCGCTTCATG
GCTGGCGTGTCTGCCAGGCTGGCCAACGTTGCAGCCTTGCTGCTGCGTGCGCTCGGACGGCCGGCACTTA
GCGTGTTTGTGCTTTTGCTCATTTTCTCTTTACCTCATTAACTCAAATGAGTTTTGATTTAATTTCAGCG
GCCAGCGCCTGGACCTCGCGGGCAGCGTCGCCCTCGGGTTCTGATTCAAGAACGGTTGTGCCGGCGGCGG
CAGTGCCTGGGTAGCTCACGCGCTGCGTGATACGGGACTCAAGAATGGGCAGCTCGTACCCGGCCAGCGC
CTCGGCAACCTCACCGCCGATGCGCGTGCCTTTGATCGCCCGCGACACGACAAAGGCCGCTTGTAGCCTT
CCATCCGTGACCTCAATGCGCTGCTTAACCAGCTCCACCAGGTCGGCGGTGGCCCATATGTCGTAAGGGC
TTGGCTGCACCGGAATCAGCACGAAGTCGGCTGCCTTGATCGCGGACACAGCCAAGTCCGCCGCCTGGGG
CGCTCCGTCGATCACTACGAAGTCGCGCCGGCCGATGGCCTTCACGTCGCGGTCAATCGTCGGGCGGTCG
ATGCCGACAACGGTTAGCGGTTGATCTTCCCGCACGGCCGCCCAATCGCGGGCACTGCCCTGGGGATCGG
AATCGACTAACAGAACATCGGCCCCGGCGAGTTGCAGGGCGCGGGCTAGATGGGTTGCGATGGTCGTCTT
GCCTGACCCGCCTTTCTGGTTAAGTACAGCGATAACCTTCATGCGTTCCCCTTGCGTATTTGTTTATTTA
CTCATCGCATCATATACGCAGCGACCGCATGACGCAAGCTGTTTTACTCAAATACACATCACCTTTTTAG
ACGGCGGCGCTCGGTTTCTTCAGCGGCCAAGCTGGCCGGCCAGGCCGCCAGCTTGGCATCAGACAAACCG
GCCAGGATTTCATGCAGCCGCACGGTTGAGACGTGCGCGGGCGGCTCGAACACGTACCCGGCCGCGATCA
TCTCCGCCTCGATCTCTTCGGTAATGAAAAACGGTTCGTCCTGGCCGTCCTGGTGCGGTTTCATGCTTGT
TCCTCTTGGCGTTCATTCTCGGCGGCCGCCAGGGCGTCGGCCTCGGTCAATGCGTCCTCACGGAAGGCAC
CGCGCCGCCTGGCCTCGGTGGGCGTCACTTCCTCGCTGCGCTCAAGTGCGCGGTACAGGGTCGAGCGATG
CACGCCAAGCAGTGCAGCCGCCTCTTTCACGGTGCGGCCTTCCTGGTCGATCAGCTCGCGGGCGTGCGCG
ATCTGTGCCGGGGTGAGGGTAGGGCGGGGGCCAAACTTCACGCCTCGGGCCTTGGCGGCCTCGCGCCCGC
TCCGGGTGCGGTCGATGATTAGGGAACGCTCGAACTCGGCAATGCCGGCGAACACGGTCAACACCATGCG
GCCGGCCGGCGTGGTGGTGTCGGCCCACGGCTCTGCCAGGCTACGCAGGCCCGCGCCGGCCTCCTGGATG
CGCTCGGCAATGTCCAGTAGGTCGCGGGTGCTGCGGGCCAGGCGGTCTAGCCTGGTCACTGTCACAACGT
CGCCAGGGCGTAGGTGGTCAAGCATCCTGGCCAGCTCCGGGCGGTCGCGCCTGGTGCCGGTGATCTTCTC
GGAAAACAGCTTGGTGCAGCCGGCCGCGTGCAGTTCGGCCCGTTGGTTGGTCAAGTCCTGGTCGTCGGTG
CTGACGCGGGCATAGCCCAGCAGGCCAGCGGCGGCGCTCTTGTTCATGGCGTAATGTCTCCGGTTCTAGT
CGCAAGTATTCTACTTTATGCGACTAAAACACGCGACAAGAAAACGCCAGGAAAAGGGCAGGGCGGCAGC
CTGTCGCGTAACTTAGGACTTGTGCGACATGTCGTTTTCAGAAGACGGCTGCACTGAACGTCAGAAGCCG
ACTGCACTATAGCAGCGGAGGGGTTGGATCAAAGTACTTTGATCCCGAGGGGAACCCTGTGGTTGGCATG
CACATACAAATGGACGAACGGATAAACCTTTTCACGCCCTTTTAAATATCCGATTATTCTAATAAACGCT
CTTTTCTCTTAGGTTTACCCGCCAATATATCCTGTCAAACACTGATAGTTTAAACTGAAGGCGGGAAACG
ACAATCTGATCCAAGCTCAAGCTGCTCTAGCATTCGCCATTCAGGCTGCGCAACTGTTGGGAAGGGCGAT
CGGTGCGGGCCTCTTCGCTATTACGCCAGCTGGCGAAAGGGGGATGTGCTGCAAGGCGATTAAGTTGGGT
AACGCCAGGGTTTTCCCAGTCACGACGTTGTAAAACGACGGCCAGTGCCAAGCTTCGACGAGTCAGTAAT
AAACGGCGTCAAAGTGGTTGCAGCCGGCACACACGAGTCGTGTTTATCAACTCAAAGCACAAATACTTTT
CCTCAACCTAAAAATAAGGCAATTAGCCAAAAACAACTTTGCGTGTAAACAACGCTCAATACACGTGTCA
TTTTATTATTAGCTATTGCTTCACCGCCTTAGCTTTCTCGTGACCTAGTCGTCCTCGTCTTTTCTTCTTC
TTCTTCTATAAAACAATACCCAAAGAGCTCTTCTTCTTCACAATTCAGATTTCAATTTCTCAAAATCTTA
AAAACTTTCTCTCAATTCTCTCTACCGTGATCAAGGTAAATTTCTGTGTTCCTTATTCTCTCAAAATCTT
CGATTTTGTTTTCGTTCGATCCCAATTTCGTATATGTTCTTTGGTTTAGATTCTGTTAATCTTAGATCGA
AGACGATTTTCTGGGTTTGATCGTTAGATATCATCTTAATTCTCGATTAGGGTTTCATAGATATCATCCG
ATTTGTTCAAATAATTTGAGTTTTGTCGAATAATTACTCTTCGATTTGTGATTTCTATCTAGATCTGGTG
TTAGTTTCTAGTTTGTGCGATCGAATTTGTAGATTAATCTGAGTTTTTCTGATTAACA
